>Addgene plasmid #101346 | pBS NL4-3 envFS eGFP Δnef/U3 | depositor full sequence | sequence record 191202 | pBS NL4-3 envFS eGFP Δnef/U3 sequence 12204 bps
CACCTG
[124 nt withheld, positions 7-130]
C
[91 nt withheld, positions 132-222]
A
[49 nt withheld, positions 224-272]
CCTTTGACGTTGGAGTCCACGTTCTTT
[37 nt withheld, positions 300-336]
ACCCTATCTCGGTCTATTCTTTTGATTTATAAGGGATTTTGCCGATTTCGGCCTATTGGTTAAAAAATGA
GCTGATTTAACAAAAATTTAACGCGAATTTTAACAAAATATTTTAATTAATGGAAGGGCTAATTTGGTCC
CAAAAAAGACAAGAGATCCTTGATCTGTGGATCTACCACACACAAGGCTACTTCCCTGATTGGCAGAACT
ACACACCAGGGCCAGGGATCAGATATCCACTGACCTTTGGATGGTGCTTCAAGTTAGTACCAGTTGAACC
AGAGCAAGTAGAAGAGGCCAAATAAGGAGAGAAGAACAGCTTGTTACACCCTATGAGCCAGCATGGGATG
GAGGACCCGGAGGGAGAAGTATTAGTGTGGAAGTTTGACAGCCTCCTAGCATTTCGTCACATGGCCCGAG
AGCTGCATCCGGAGTACTACAAAGACTGCTGACATCGAGCTTTCTACAAGGGACTTTCCGCTGGGGACTT
TCCAGGGAGGTGTGGCCTGGGCGGGACTGGGGAGTGGCGAGCCCTCAGATGCTACATATAAGCAGCTGCT
TTTTGCCTGTACTGGGTCTCTCTGGTTAGACCAGATCTGAGCCTGGGAGCTCTCTGGCTAACTAGGGAAC
CCACTGCTTAAGCCTCAATAAAGCTTGCCTTGAGTGCTCAAAGTAGTGTGTGCCCGTCTGTTGTGTGACT
CTGGTAACTAGAGATCCCTCAGACCCTTTTAGTCAGTGTGGAAAATCTCTAGCAGTGGCGCCCGAACAGG
GACTTGAAAGCGAAAGTAAAGCCAGAGGAGATCTCTCGACGCAGGACTCGGCTTGCTGAAGCGCGCACGG
CAAGAGGCGAGGGGCGGCGACTGGTGAGTACGCCAAAAATTTTGACTAGCGGAGGCTAGAAGGAGAGAGA
TGGGTGCGAGAGCGTCGGTATTAAGCGGGGGAGAATTAGATAAATGGGAAAAAATTCGGTTAAGGCCAGG
GGGAAAGAAACAATATAAACTAAAACATATAGTATGGGCAAGCAGGGAGCTAGAACGATTCGCAGTTAAT
CCTGGCCTTTTAGAGACATCAGAAGGCTGTAGACAAATACTGGGACAGCTACAACCATCCCTTCAGACAG
GATCAGAAGAACTTAGATCATTATATAATACAATAGCAGTCCTCTATTGTGTGCATCAAAGGATAGATGT
AAAAGACACCAAGGAAGCCTTAGATAAGATAGAGGAAGAGCAAAACAAAAGTAAGAAAAAGGCACAGCAA
GCAGCAGCTGACACAGGAAACAACAGCCAGGTCAGCCAAAATTAC
[693 nt withheld, positions 1642-2334]
GCTGAAGCAATGAGCCAAGTAACAAATCCAGCTACCATAATGATACAGAAAGGCAATTTTAGGAACCAAA
GAAAGACTGTTAAGTGTTTCAATTGTGGCAAAGAAGGGCACATAGCCAAAAATTGCAGGGCCCCTAGGAA
AAAGGGCTGTTGGAAATGTGGAAAGGAAGGACACCAAATGAAAGATTGTACTGAGAGACAGGCTAATTTT
TTAGGGAAGATCTGGCCTTCCCACAAGGGAAGGCCAGGGAATTTTCTTCAGAGCAGACCAGAGCCAACAG
CCCCACCAGAAGAGAGCTTCAGGTTTGGGGAAGAGACAACAACTCCCTCTCAGAAGCAGGAGCCGATAGA
CAAGGAACTGTATCCTTTAGCTTCCCTCAGATCACTCTTTGGCAGCGACCCCTCGTCACAATAAAGATAG
GGGGGCAATTAAAGGAAGCTCTATTAGATACAGGAGCAGATGATACAGTATTAGAAGAAATGAATTTGCC
AGGAAGATGGAAACCAAAAATGATAGGGGGAATTGGAGGTTTTATCAAAGTAGGACAGTATGATCAGATA
CTCATAGAAATCTGCGGACATAAAGCTATAGGTACAGTATTAGTAGGACCTACACCTGTCAACATAATTG
GAAGAAATCTGTTGACTCAGATTGGCTGCACTTTAAATTTTCCCATTAGTCCTATTGAGACTGTACCAGT
AAAATTAAAGCCAGGAATGGATGGCCCAAAAGTTAAACAATGGCCATTGACAGAAGAAAAAATAAAAGCA
TTAGTAGAAATTTGTACAGAAATGGAAAAGGAAGGAAAAATTTCAAAAATTGGGCCTGAAAATCCATACA
ATACTCCAGTATTTGCCATAAAGAAAAAAGACAGTACTAAATGGAGAAAATTAGTAGATTTCAGAGAACT
TAATAAGAGAACTCAAGATTTCTGGGAAGTTCAATTAGGAATACCACATCCTGCAGGGTTAAAACAGAAA
AAATCAGTAACAGTACTGGATGTGGGCGATGCATATTTTTCAGTTCCCTTAGATAAAGACTTCAGGAAGT
ATACTGCATTTACCATACCTAGTATAAACAATGAGACACCAGGGATTAGATATCAGTACAATGTGCTTCC
ACAGGGATGGAAAGGATCACCAGCAATATTCCAGTGTAGCATGACAAAAATCTTAGAGCCTTTTAGAAAA
CAAAATCCAGACATAGTCATCTATCAATACATGGATGATTTGTATGTAGGATCTGACTTAGAAATAGGGC
AGCATAGAACAAAAATAGAGGAACTGAGACAACATCTGTTGAGGTGGGGATTTACCACACCAGACAAAAA
ACATCAGAAAGAACCTCCATTCCTTTGGATGGGTTATGAACTCCATCCTGATAAATGGACAGTACAGCCT
ATAGTGCTGCCAGAAAAGGACAGCTGGACTGTCAATGACATACAGAAATTAGTGGGAAAATTGAATTGGG
CAAGTCAGATTTATGCAGGGATTAAAGTAAGGCAATTATGTAAACTTCTTAGGGGAACCAAAGCACTAAC
AGAAGTAGTACCACTAACAGAAGAAGCAGAGCTAGAACTGGCAGAAAACAGGGAGATTCTAAAAGAACCG
GTACATGGAGTGTATTATGACCCATCAAAAGACTTAATAGCAGAAATACAGAAGCAGGGGCAAGGCCAAT
GGACATATCAAATTTATCAAGAGCCATTTAAAAATCTGAAAACAGGAAAATATGCAAGAATGAAGGGTGC
CCACACTAATGATGTGAAACAATTAACAGAGGCAGTACAAAAAATAGCCACAGAAAGCATAGTAATATGG
GGAAAGACTCCTAAATTTAAATTACCCATACAAAAGGAAACATGGGAAGCATGGTGGACAGAGTATTGGC
AAGCCACCTGGATTCCTGAGTGGGAGTTTGTCAATACCCCTCCCTTAGTGAAGTTATGGTACCAGTTAGA
GAAAGAACCCATAATAGGAGCAGAAACTTTCTATGTAGATGGGGCAGCCAATAGGGAAACTAAATTAGGA
AAAGCAGGATATGTAACTGACAGAGGAAGACAAAAAGTTGTCCCCCTAACGGACACAACAAATCAGAAGA
CTGAGTTACAAGCAATTCATCTAGCTTTGCAGGATTCGGGATTAGAAGTAAACATAGTGACAGACTCACA
ATATGCATTGGGAATCATTCAAGCACAACCAGATAAGAGTGAATCAGAGTTAGTCAGTCAAATAATAGAG
CAGTTAATAAAAAAGGAAAAAGTCTACCTGGCATGGGTACCAGCACACAAAGGAATTGGAGGAAATGAAC
AAGTAGATGGGTTGGTCAGTGCTGGAATCAGGAAAGTACTATTTTTAGATGGAATAGATAAGGCCCAAGA
AGAACATGAGAAATATCACAGTAATTGGAGAGCAATGGCTAGTGATTTTAACCTACCACCTGTAGTAGCA
AAAGAAATAGTAGCCAGCTGTGATAAATGTCAGCTAAAAGGGGAAGCCATGCATGGACAAGTAGACTGTA
GCCCAGGAATATGGCAGCTAGATTGTACACATTTAGAAGGAAAAGTTATCTTGGTAGCAGTTCATGTAGC
CAGTGGATATATAGAAGCAGAAGTAATTCCAGCAGAGACAGGGCAAGAAACAGCATACTTCCTCTTAAAA
TTAGCAGGAAGATGGCCAGTAAAAACAGTACATACAGACAATGGCAGCAATTTCACCAGTACTACAGTTA
AGGCCGCCTGTTGGTGGGCGGGGATCAAGCAGGAATTTGGCATTCCCTACAATCCCCAAAGTCAAGGAGT
AATAGAATCTATGAATAAAGAATTAAAGAAAATTATAGGACAGGTAAGAGATCAGGCTGAACATCTTAAG
ACAGCAGTACAAATGGCAGTATTCATCCACAATTTTAAAAGAAAAGGGGGGATTGGGGGGTACAGTGCAG
GGGAAAGAATAGTAGACATAATAGCAACAGACATACAAACTAAAGAATTACAAAAACAAATTACAAAAAT
TCAAAATTTTCGGGTTTATTACAGGGACAGCAGAGATCCAGTTTGGAAAGGACCAGCAAAGCTCCTCTGG
AAAGGTGAAGGGGCAGTAGTAATACAAGATAATAGTGACATAAAAGTAGTGCCAAGAAGAAAAGCAAAGA
TCATCAGGGATTATGGAAAACAGATGGCAGGTGATGATTGTGTGGCAAGTAGACAGGATGAGGATTAACA
CATGGAAAAGATTAGTAAAACACCATATGTATATTTCAAGGAAAGCTAAGGACTGGTTTTATAGACATCA
CTATGAAAGTACTAATCCAAAAATAAGTTCAGAAGTACACATCCCACTAGGGGATGCTAAATTAGTAATA
ACAACATATTGGGGTCTGCATACAGGAGAAAGAGACTGGCATTTGGGTCAGGGAGTCTCCATAGAATGGA
GGAAAAAGAGATATAGCACACAAGTAGACCCTGACCTAGCAGACCAACTAATTCATCTGCACTATTTTGA
TTGTTTTTCAGAATCTGCTATAAGAAATACCATATTAGGACGTATAGTTAGTCCTAGGTGTGAATATCAA
GCAGGACATAACAAGGTAGGATCTCTACAGTACTTGGCACTAGCAGCATTAATAAAACCAAAACAGATAA
AGCCACCTTTGCCTAGTGTTAGGAAACTGACAGAGGACAGATGGAACAAGCCCCAGAAGACCAAGGGCCA
CAGAGGGAGCCATACAATGAATGGACACTAGAGCTTTTAGAGGAACTTAAGAGTGAAGCTGTTAGACATT
TTCCTAGGATATGGCTCCATAACTTAGGACAACATATCTATGAAACTTACGGGGATACTTGGGCAGGAGT
GGAAGCCATAATAAGAATTCTGCAACAACTGCTGTTTATCCATTTCAGAATTGGGTGTCGACATAGCAGA
ATAGGCGTTACTCGACAGAGGAGAGCAAGAAATGGAGCCAGTAGATCCTAGACTAGAGCCCTGGAAGCAT
CCAGGAAGTCAGCCTAAAACTGCTTGTACCAATTGCTATTGTAAAAAGTGTTGCTTTCATTGCCAAGTTT
GTTTCATGACAAAAGCCTTAGGCATCTCCTATGGCAGGAAGAAGCGGAGACAGCGACGAAGAGCTCATCA
GAACAGTCAGACTCATCAAGCTTCTCTATCAAAGCAGTAAGTAGTACATGTAATGCAACCTATAATAGTA
GCAATAGTAGCATTAGTAGTAGCAATAATAATAGCAATAGTTGTGTGGTCCATAGTAATCATAGAATATA
GGAAAATATTAAGACAAAGAAAAATAGACAGGTTAATTGATAGACTAATAGAAAGAGCAGAAGACAGTGG
CAATGAGAGTGAAGGAGAAGTATCAGCACTTGTGGAGATGGGGGTGGAAATGGGGCACCATGCTCCTTGG
GATATTGATGATCTGTAGTGCTACAGAAAAATTGTGGGTCACCGTCTATTATGGGGTACCTGTGTGGAAG
GAAGCAACCACCACTCTATTTTGTGCATCAGATGCTAAAGCATATATGATACAGAGGTACATAATGTTTG
GGCCACACATGCCTGTGTACCCACAGACCCCAACCCACAAGAAGTAGTATTGGTAAATGTGACAGAAAAT
TTTAACATGTGGAAAAATGACATGGTAGAACAGATGCATGAGGATATAATCAGTTTATGGGATCAAAGCC
TAAAGCCATGTGTAAAATTAACCCCACTCTGTGTTAGTTTAAAGTGCACTGATTTGAAGAATGATACTAA
TACCAATAGTAGTAGCGGGAGAATGATAATGGAGAAAGGAGAGATAAAAAACTGCTCTTTCAATATCAGC
ACAAGCATAAGAGATAAGGTGCAGAAAGAATATGCATTCTTTTATAAACTTGATATAGTACCAATAGATA
ATACCAGCTATAGGTTGATAAGTTGTAACACCTCAGTCATTACACAGGCCTGTCCAAAGGTATCCTTTGA
GCCAATTCCCATACATTATTGTGCCCCGGCTGGTTTTGCGATTCTAAAATGTAATAATAAGACGTTCAAT
GGAACAGGACCATGTACAAATGTCAGCACAGTACAATGTACACATGGAATCAGGCCAGTAGTATCAACTC
AACTGCTGTTAAATGGCAGTCTAGCAGAAGAAGATGTAGTAATTAGATCTGCCAATTTCACAGACAATGC
TAAAACCATAATAGTACAGCTGAACACATCTGTAGAAATTAATTGTACAAGACCCAACAACAATACAAGA
AAAAGTATCCGTATCCAGAGGGGACCAGGGAGAGCATTTGTTACAATAGGAAAAATAGGAAATATGAGAC
AAGCACATTGTAACATTAGTAGAGCAAAATGGAATGCCACTTTAAAACAGATAGCTAGCAAATTAAGAGA
ACAATTTGGAAATAATAAAACAATAATCTTTAAGCAATCCTCAGGAGGGGACCCAGAAATTGTAACGCAC
AGTTTTAATTGTGGAGGGGAATTTTTCTACTGTAATTCAACACAACTGTTTAATAGTACTTGGTTTAATA
GTACTTGGAGTACTGAAGGGTCAAATAACACTGAAGGAAGTGACACAATCACACTCCCATGCAGAATAAA
ACAATTTATAAACATGTGGCAGGAAGTAGGAAAAGCAATGTATGCCCCTCCCATCAGTGGACAAATTAGA
TGTTCATCAAATATTACTGGGCTGCTATTAACAAGAGATGGTGGTAATAACAACAATGGGTCCGAGATCT
TCAGACCTGGAGGAGGCGATATGAGGGACAATTGGAGAAGTGAATTATATAAATATAAAGTAGTAAAAAT
TGAACCATTAGGAGTAGCACCCACCAAGGCAAAGAGAAGAGTGGTGCAGAGAGAAAAAAGAGCAGTGGGA
ATAGGAGCTTTGTTCCTTGGGTTCTTGGGAGCAGCAGGAAGCACTATGGGCGCACGGTCAATGACGCTGA
CGGTACAGGCCAGACAATTATTGTCTGATATAGTGCAGCAGCAGAACAATTTGCTGAGGGCTATTGAGGC
GCAACAGCATCTGTTGCAACTCACAGTCTGGGGCATCAAACAGCTCCAGGCAAGAATCCTGGCTGTGGAA
AGATACCTAAAGGATCAACAGCTCCTGGGGATTTGGGGTTGCTCTGGAAAACTCATTTGCACCACTGCTG
TGCCTTGGAATGCTAGTTGGAGTAATAAATCTCTGGAACAGATTTGGAATAACATGACCTGGATGGAGTG
GGACAGAGAAATTAACAATTACACAAGCTTAATACACTCCTTAATTGAAGAATCGCAAAACCAGCAAGAA
AAGAATGAACAAGAATTATTGGAATTAGATAAATGGGCAAGTTTGTGGAATTGGTTTAACATAACAAATT
GGCTGTGGTATATAAAATTATTCATAATGATAGTAGGAGGCTTGGTAGGTTTAAGAATAGTTTTTGCTGT
ACTTTCTATAGTGAATAGAGTTAGGCAGGGATATTCACCATTATCGTTTCAGACCCACCTCCCAATCCCG
AGGGGACCCGACAGGCCCGAAGGAATAGAAGAAGAAGGTGGAGAGAGAGACAGAGACAGATCCATTCGAT
TAGTGAACGGATCCTTAGCACTTATCTGGGACGATCTGCGGAGCCTGTGCCTCTTCAGCTACCACCGCTT
GAGAGACTTACTCTTGATTGTAACGAGGATTGTGGAACTTCTGGGACGCAGGGGGTGGGAAGCCCTCAAA
TATTGGTGGAATCTCCTACAGTATTGGAGTCAGGAACTAAAGAATAGTGCTGTTAACTTGCTCAATGCCA
CAGCCATAGCAGTAGCTGAGGGGACAGATAGGGTTATAGAAGTATTACAAGCAGCTTATAGAGCTATTCG
CCACATACCTAGAAGAATAAGACAGGGCTTGGAAAGGATTTTGCTATAAGATGGGTGGCGCGGCCGCTCT
GGTGAGCAAGGGCGAGGAGCTGTTCACCGGGGTGGTGCCCATCCTGGTCGAGCTGGACGGCGACGTAAAC
GGCCACAAGTTCAGCGTGTCCGGCGAGGGCGAGGGCGATGCCACCTACGGCAAGCTGACCCTGAAGTTCA
TCTGCACCACCGGCAAGCTGCCCGTGCCCTGGCCCACCCTCGTGACCACCCTGACCTACGGCGTGCAGTG
CTTCAGCCGCTACCCCGACCACATGAAGCAGCACGACTTCTTCAAGTCCGCCATGCCCGAAGGCTACGTC
CAGGAGCGCACCATCTTCTTCAAGGACGACGGCAACTACAAGACCCGCGCCGAGGTGAAGTTCGAGGGCG
ACACCCTGGTGAACCGCATCGAGCTGAAGGGCATCGACTTCAAGGAGGACGGCAACATCCTGGGGCACAA
GCTGGAGTACAACTACAACAGCCACAACGTCTATATCATGGCCGACAAGCAGAAGAACGGCATCAAGGTG
AACTTCAAGATCCGCCACAACATCGAGGACGGCAGCGTGCAGCTCGCCGACCACTACCAGCAGAACACCC
CCATCGGCGACGGCCCCGTGCTGCTGCCCGACAACCACTACCTGAGCACCCAGTCCGCCCTGAGCAAAGA
CCCCAACGAGAAGCGCGATCACATGGTCCTGCTGGAGTTCGTGACCGCCGCCGGGATCACTCTCGGCATG
GACGAGCTGTACAAGTAACTCGAGACTTACAAGGCAGCTGTAGATCTTAGCCACTTTTTAAAAGAAAAGG
GGGGACTGGAAGGGCTAACTGCATCCGGAGTACTTCAAGAACTGCTGACATCGAGCTTGCTACAAGGGAC
TTTCCGCTGGGGACTTTCCAGGGAGGCGTGGCCTGGGCGGGACTGGGGAGTGGCGAGCCCTCAGATGCTG
CATATAAGCAGCTGCTTTTTGCCTGTACTGGGTCTCTCTGGTTAGACCAGATCTGAGCCTGGGAGCTCTC
TGGCTAACTAGGGAACCCACTGCTTAAGCCTCAATAAAGCTTGCCTTGAGTGCTTCAAGTAGTGTGTGCC
CGTCTGTTGTGTGACTCTGGTAACTAGAGATCCCTCAGACCCTTTTAGTCAGTGTGGAAAATCTCTAGCA
GGCCGGCCCAATTGACATGTGAGCAAAAGGCCAGCAAAAGGCCAGGAACCGTAAAAAGGCCGCGTTGCTG
GCGTTTTTCCATAGGCTCCGCCCCCCTGACGAGCATCACAAAAATCGACGCTCAAGTCAGAGGTGGCGAA
ACCCGACAGGACTATAAAGATACCAGGCGTTTCCCCCTGGAAGCTCCCTCGTGCGCTCTCCTGTTCCGAC
CCTGCCGCTTACCGGATACCTGTCCGCCTTTCTCCCTTCGGGAAGCGTGGCGCTTTCTCATAGCTCACGC
TGTAGGTATCTCAGTTCGGTGTAGGTCGTTCGCTCCAAGCTGGGCTGTGTGCACGAACCCCCCGTTCAGC
CCGACCGCTGCGCCTTATCCGGTAACTATCGTCTTGAGTCCAACCCGGTAAGACACGACTTATCGCCACT
GGCAGCAGCCACTGGTAACAGGATTAGCAGAGCGAGGTATGTAGGCGGTGCTACAGAGTTCTTGAAGTGG
TGGCCTAACTACGGCTACACTAGAAGGACAGTATTTGGTATCTGCGCTCTGCTGAAGCCAGTTACCTTCG
GAAAAAGAGTTGGTAGCTCTTGATCCGGCAAACAAACCACCGCTGGTAGCGGTGGTTTTTTTGTTTGCAA
GCAGCAGATTACGCGCAGAAAAAAAGGATCTCAAGAAGATCCTTTGATCTTTTCTACGGGGTCTGACGCT
CAGTGGAACGAAAACTCACGTTAAGGGATTTTGGTCATGAGATTATCAAAAAGGATCTTCACCTAGATCC
TTTTAAATTAAAAATGAAGTTTTAAATCAATCTAAAGTATATATGAGTAAACTTGGTCTGACAGTTACCA
ATGCTTAATCAGTGAGGCACCTATCTCAGCGATCTGTCTATTTCGTTCATCCATAGTTGCCTGACTCCCC
GTCGTGTAGATAACTACGATACGGGAGGGCTTACCATCTGGCCCCAGTGCTGCAATGATACCGCGAGACC
CACGCTCACCGGCTCCAGATTTATCAGCAATAAACCAGCCAGCCGGAAGGGCCGAGCGCAGAAGTGGTCC
TGCAACTTTATCCGCCTCCATCCAGTCTATTAATTGTTGCCGGGAAGCTAGAGTAAGTAGTTCGCCAGTT
AATAGTTTGCGCAACGTTGTTGCCATTGCTACAGGCATCGTGGTGTCACGCTCGTCGTTTGGTATGGCTT
CATTCAGCTCCGGTTCCCAACGATCAAGGCGAGTTACATGATCCCCCATGTTGTGCAAAAAAGCGGTTAG
CTCCTTCGGTCCTCCGATCGTTGTCAGAAGTAAGTTGGCCGCAGTGTTATCACTCATGGTTATGGCAGCA
CTGCATAATTCTCTTACTGTCATGCCATCCGTAAGATGCTTTTCTGTGACTGGTGAGTACTCAACCAAGT
CATTCTGAGAATAGTGTATGCGGCGACCGAGTTGCTCTTGCCCGGCGTCAATACGGGATAATACCGCGCC
ACATAGCAGAACTTTAAAAGTGCTCATCATTGGAAAACGTTCTTCGGGGCGAAAACTCTCAAGGATCTTA
CCGCTGTTGAGATCCAGTTCGATGTAACCCACTCGTGCACCCAACTGATCTTCAGCATCTTTTACTTTCA
CCAGCGTTTCTGGGTGAGCAAAAACAGGAAGGCAAAATGCCGCAAAAAAGGGAATAAGGGCGACACGGAA
ATGTTGAATACTCATACTCTTCCTTTTTCAATATTATTGAAGCATTTATCAGGGTTATTGTCTCATGAGC
GGATACATATTTGAATGTATTTAGAAAAATAAACAAATAGGGGTTCCGCGCACATTTCCCCGAAAAGTGC
Features (pLannotate 1.2.2; 16 found; start..end, strand, type, name):
      7..435     +  rep_origin     f1 ori (sequence partly withheld): f1 bacteriophage origin of replication; arrow indicates direction of (+) strand synthesis
    456..785     +  CDS            nef (fragment): NEF_HV1A2 - Experimental evidence at protein level: Swiss-Prot protein existence level 1. Extracellular Nef protein targets CD4(+) T-lymphocytes for apoptosis by interacting with CXCR4 surface receptors. From Human immunodeficiency virus type 1 group M subtype B (isolate ARV2/SF2) (HIV-1).
    833..1090    +  LTR            5' LTR (truncated): truncated 5' long terminal repeat (LTR) from HIV-1
   1138..1262    +  misc_feature   HIV-1 Ψ: packaging signal of human immunodeficiency virus type 1
   1246..2745    +  CDS            gag (sequence partly withheld): GAG_HV1N5 - Experimental evidence at protein level: Swiss-Prot protein existence level 1. [p6-gag]: Plays a role in budding of the assembled particle by interacting with the host class E VPS proteins TSG101 and PDCD6IP/AIP1. From Human immunodeficiency virus type 1 group M subtype B (isolate NY5) (HIV-1).
   2541..5552    +  CDS            HIV-1 pol: pol protein from human immunodeficiency virus 1; pol
   5497..6072    +  CDS            vif: VIF_HV1N5 - Experimental evidence at protein level: Swiss-Prot protein existence level 1. Counteracts the innate antiviral activity of host APOBEC3F and APOBEC3G. Forms a complex with host APOBEC3F and APOBEC3G thus preventing the entry of these lethally hypermutating enzymes into progeny virions. Recruits an active E3 ubiquitin ligase complex composed of elongin BC, CUL5, and RBX2 to induce polyubiquitination of APOBEC3G and APOBEC3F. In turn, they are directed to the 26S proteasome for degradation. Vif interaction with APOBEC3G also blocks its cytidine deaminase activity in a proteasome-inde
   6286..6501    +  CDS            tat (fragment): TAT_HV1H2 - Experimental evidence at protein level: Swiss-Prot protein existence level 1. Extracellular circulating Tat can be endocytosed by surrounding uninfected cells via the binding to several surface receptors such as CD26, CXCR4, heparan sulfate proteoglycans (HSPG) or LDLR. Neurons are rarely infected, but they internalize Tat via their LDLR. Through its interaction with nuclear HATs, Tat is potentially able to control the acetylation-dependent cellular gene expression. Modulates the expression of many cellular genes involved in cell survival, proliferation or in coding for cytokines o
   6517..6759    +  CDS            vpu: VPU_HV1B1 - Experimental evidence at protein level: Swiss-Prot protein existence level 1. Enhances virion budding by targeting host CD4 and Tetherin/BST2 to proteasome degradation. Degradation of CD4 prevents any unwanted premature interactions between viral Env and its host receptor CD4 in the endoplasmic reticulum. Degradation of antiretroviral protein Tetherin/BST2 is important for virion budding, as BST2 tethers new viral particles to the host cell membrane. Mechanistically, Vpu bridges either CD4 or BST2 to BTRC, a substrate recognition subunit of the Skp1/Cullin/F-box protein E3 ubiquiti
   6859..9240    +  CDS            env (fragment): ENV_HV1H3 - Experimental evidence at protein level: Swiss-Prot protein existence level 1. [Transmembrane protein gp41]: Acts as a class I viral fusion protein. Under the current model, the protein has at least 3 conformational states: pre-fusion native state, pre-hairpin intermediate state, and post-fusion hairpin state. During fusion of viral and target intracellular membranes, the coiled coil regions (heptad repeats) assume a trimer-of-hairpins structure, positioning the fusion peptide in close proximity to the C-terminal region of the ectodomain. The formation of this structure appears to d
   9264..9982    +  CDS            EGFP (fragment): the original enhanced GFP (Yang et al., 1996) mammalian codon-optimized
   9989..10081   +  CDS            nef (fragment): NEF_HV1LA - Experimental evidence at protein level: Swiss-Prot protein existence level 1. Extracellular Nef protein targets CD4(+) T-lymphocytes for apoptosis by interacting with CXCR4 surface receptors. From Human immunodeficiency virus type 1 group M subtype B (isolate Lai) (HIV-1).
  10204..10384   +  LTR            5' LTR (truncated): truncated 5' long terminal repeat (LTR) from HIV-1
  10460..11048   -  rep_origin     ori: high-copy-number ColE1/pMB1/pBR322/pUC origin of replication
  11219..12079   -  CDS            AmpR: β-lactamase; bla; confers resistance to ampicillin, carbenicillin, and related antibiotics
  12080..12184   -  promoter       AmpR promoter: bla
