>Addgene plasmid #101346 | pBS NL4-3 envFS eGFP Δnef/U3 | addgene full sequence | sequence record 194256 | Addgene NGS Result
CACCTG
[124 nt withheld, positions 7-130]
C
[91 nt withheld, positions 132-222]
A
[49 nt withheld, positions 224-272]
CCTTTGACGTTGGAGTCCACGTTCTTT
[37 nt withheld, positions 300-336]
ACCCTATCTCGGTCTATTCTTTTGATTTATAAGGGATTTTGCCGATTTCGGCCTATTGGTTAAAAAATGA
GCTGATTTAACAAAAATTTAACGCGAATTTTAACAAAATATTTTAATTAATGGAAGGGCTAATTTGGTCC
CAAAAAAGACAAGAGATCCTTGATCTGTGGATCTACCACACACAAGGCTACTTCCCTGATTGGCAGAACT
ACACACCAGGGCCAGGGATCAGATATCCACTGACCTTTGGATGGTGCTTCAAGTTAGTACCAGTTGAACC
AGAGCAAGTAGAAGAGGCCAATGAAGGAGAGAACAACAGCTTGTTACACCCTATGAGCCAGCATGGGATG
GAGGACCCGGAGGGAGAAGTATTAGTGTGGAAGTTTGACAGCCTCCTAGCATTTCGTCACATGGCCCGAG
AGCTGCATCCGGAGTACTACAAAGACTGCTGACATCGAGCTTTCTACAAGGGACTTTCCGCTGGGGACTT
TCCAGGGAGGTGTGGCCTGGGCGGGACTGGGGAGTGGCGAGCCCTCAGATGCTACATATAAGCAGCTGCT
TTTTGCCTGTACTGGGTCTCTCTGGTTAGACCAGATCTGAGCCTGGGAGCTCTCTGGCTAACTAGGGAAC
CCACTGCTTAAGCCTCAATAAAGCTTGCCTTGAGTGCTCAAAGTAGTGTGTGCCCGTCTGTTGTGTGACT
CTGGTAACTAGAGATCCCTCAGACCCTTTTAGTCAGTGTGGAAAATCTCTAGCAGTGGCGCCCGAACAGG
GACTTGAAAGCGAAAGTAAAGCCAGAGGAGATCTCTCGACGCAGGACTCGGCTTGCTGAAGCGCGCACGG
CAAGAGGCGAGGGGCGGCGACTGGTGAGTACGCCAAAAATTTTGACTAGCGGAGGCTAGAAGGAGAGAGA
TGGGTGCGAGAGCGTCGGTATTAAGCGGGGGAGAATTAGATAAATGGGAAAAAATTCGGTTAAGGCCAGG
GGGAAAGAAACAATATAAACTAAAACATATAGTATGGGCAAGCAGGGAGCTAGAACGATTCGCAGTTAAT
CCTGGCCTTTTAGAGACATCAGAAGGCTGTAGACAAATACTGGGACAGCTACAACCATCCCTTCAGACAG
GATCAGAAGAACTTAGATCATTATATAATACAATAGCAGTCCTCTATTGTGTGCATCAAAGGATAGATGT
AAAAGACACCAAGGAAGCCTTAGATAAGATAGAGGAAGAGCAAAACAAAAGTAAGAAAAAGGCACAGCAA
GCAGCAGCTGACACAGGAAACAACAGCCAGGTCAGCCAAAATTAC
[693 nt withheld, positions 1642-2334]
GCTGAAGCAATGAGCCAAGTAACAAATCCAGCTACCATAATGATACAGAAAGGCAATTTTAGGAACCAAA
GAAAGACTGTTAAGTGTTTCAATTGTGGCAAAGAAGGGCACATAGCCAAAAATTGCAGGGCCCCTAGGAA
AAAGGGCTGTTGGAAATGTGGAAAGGAAGGACACCAAATGAAAGATTGTACTGAGAGACAGGCTAATTTT
TTAGGGAAGATCTGGCCTTCCCACAAGGGAAGGCCAGGGAATTTTCTTCAGAGCAGACCAGAGCCAACAG
CCCCACCAGAAGAGAGCTTCAGGTTTGGGGAAGAGACAACAACTCCCTCTCAGAAGCAGGAGCCGATAGA
CAAGGAACTGTATCCTTTAGCTTCCCTCAGATCACTCTTTGGCAGCGACCCCTCGTCACAATAAAGATAG
GGGGGCAATTAAAGGAAGCTCTATTAGATACAGGAGCAGATGATACAGTATTAGAAGAAATGAATTTGCC
AGGAAGATGGAAACCAAAAATGATAGGGGGAATTGGAGGTTTTATCAAAGTAAGACAGTATGATCAGATA
CTCATAGAAATCTGCGGACATAAAGCTATAGGTACAGTATTAGTAGGACCTACACCTGTCAACATAATTG
GAAGAAATCTGTTGACTCAGATTGGCTGCACTTTAAATTTTCCCATTAGTCCTATTGAGACTGTACCAGT
AAAATTAAAGCCAGGAATGGATGGCCCAAAAGTTAAACAATGGCCATTGACAGAAGAAAAAATAAAAGCA
TTAGTAGAAATTTGTACAGAAATGGAAAAGGAAGGAAAAATTTCAAAAATTGGGCCTGAAAATCCATACA
ATACTCCAGTATTTGCCATAAAGAAAAAAGACAGTACTAAATGGAGAAAATTAGTAGATTTCAGAGAACT
TAATAAGAGAACTCAAGATTTCTGGGAAGTTCAATTAGGAATACCACATCCTGCAGGGTTAAAACAGAAA
AAATCAGTAACAGTACTGGATGTGGGCGATGCATATTTTTCAGTTCCCTTAGATAAAGACTTCAGGAAGT
ATACTGCATTTACCATACCTAGTATAAACAATGAGACACCAGGGATTAGATATCAGTACAATGTGCTTCC
ACAGGGATGGAAAGGATCACCAGCAATATTCCAGTGTAGCATGACAAAAATCTTAGAGCCTTTTAGAAAA
CAAAATCCAGACATAGTCATCTATCAATACATGGATGATTTGTATGTAGGATCTGACTTAGAAATAGGGC
AGCATAGAACAAAAATAGAGGAACTGAGACAACATCTGTTGAGGTGGGGATTTACCACACCAGACAAAAA
ACATCAGAAAGAACCTCCATTCCTTTGGATGGGTTATGAACTCCATCCTGATAAATGGACAGTACAGCCT
ATAGTGCTGCCAGAAAAGGACAGCTGGACTGTCAATGACATACAGAAATTAGTGGGAAAATTGAATTGGG
CAAGTCAGATTTATGCAGGGATTAAAGTAAGGCAATTATGTAAACTTCTTAGGGGAACCAAAGCACTAAC
AGAAGTAGTACCACTAACAGAAGAAGCAGAGCTAGAACTGGCAGAAAACAGGGAGATTCTAAAAGAACCG
GTACATGGAGTGTATTATGACCCATCAAAAGACTTAATAGCAGAAATACAGAAGCAGGGGCAAGGCCAAT
GGACATATCAAATTTATCAAGAGCCATTTAAAAATCTGAAAACAGGAAAGTATGCAAGAATGAAGGGTGC
CCACACTAATGATGTGAAACAATTAACAGAGGCAGTACAAAAAATAGCCACAGAAAGCATAGTAATATGG
GGAAAGACTCCTAAATTTAAATTACCCATACAAAAGGAAACATGGGAAGCATGGTGGACAGAGTATTGGC
AAGCCACCTGGATTCCTGAGTGGGAGTTTGTCAATACCCCTCCCTTAGTGAAGTTATGGTACCAGTTAGA
GAAAGAACCCATAATAGGAGCAGAAACTTTCTATGTAGATGGGGCAGCCAATAGGGAAACTAAATTAGGA
AAAGCAGGATATGTAACTGACAGAGGAAGACAAAAAGTTGTCCCCCTAACGGACACAACAAATCAGAAGA
CTGAGTTACAAGCAATTCATCTAGCTTTGCAGGATTCGGGATTAGAAGTAAACATAGTGACAGACTCACA
ATATGCATTGGGAATCATTCAAGCACAACCAGATAAGAGTGAATCAGAGTTAGTCAGTCAAATAATAGAG
CAGTTAATAAAAAAGGAAAAAGTCTACCTGGCATGGGTACCAGCACACAAAGGAATTGGAGGAAATGAAC
AAGTAGATAAATTGGTCAGTGCTGGAATCAGGAAAGTACTATTTTTAGATGGAATAGATAAGGCCCAAGA
AGAACATGAGAAATATCACAGTAATTGGAGAGCAATGGCTAGTGATTTTAACCTACCACCTGTAGTAGCA
AAAGAAATAGTAGCCAGCTGTGATAAATGTCAGCTAAAAGGGGAAGCCATGCATGGACAAGTAGACTGTA
GCCCAGGAATATGGCAGCTAGATTGTACACATTTAGAAGGAAAAGTTATCTTGGTAGCAGTTCATGTAGC
CAGTGGATATATAGAAGCAGAAGTAATTCCAGCAGAGACAGGGCAAGAAACAGCATACTTCCTCTTAAAA
TTAGCAGGAAGATGGCCAGTAAAAACAGTACATACAGACAATGGCAGCAATTTCACCAGTACTACAGTTA
AGGCCGCCTGTTGGTGGGCGGGGATCAAGCAGGAATTTGGCATTCCCTACAATCCCCAAAGTCAAGGAGT
AATAGAATCTATGAATAAAGAATTAAAGAAAATTATAGGACAGGTAAGAGATCAGGCTGAACATCTTAAG
ACAGCAGTACAAATGGCAGTATTCATCCACAATTTTAAAAGAAAAGGGGGGATTGGGGGGTACAGTGCAG
GGGAAAGAATAGTAGACATAATAGCAACAGACATACAAACTAAAGAATTACAAAAACAAATTACAAAAAT
TCAAAATTTTCGGGTTTATTACAGGGACAGCAGAGATCCAGTTTGGAAAGGACCAGCAAAGCTCCTCTGG
AAAGGTGAAGGGGCAGTAGTAATACAAGATAATAGTGACATAAAAGTAGTGCCAAGAAGAAAAGCAAAGA
TCATCAGGGATTATGGAAAACAGATGGCAGGTGATGATTGTGTGGCAAGTAGACAGGATGAGGATTAACA
CATGGAAAAGATTAGTAAAACACCATATGTATATTTCAAGGAAAGCTAAGGACTGGTTTTATAGACATCA
CTATGAAAGTACTAATCCAAAAATAAGTTCAGAAGTACACATCCCACTAGGGGATGCTAAATTAGTAATA
ACAACATATTGGGGTCTGCATACAGGAGAAAGAGACTGGCATTTGGGTCAGGGAGTCTCCATAGAATGGA
GGAAAAAGAGATATAGCACACAAGTAGACCCTGACCTAGCAGACCAACTAATTCATCTGCACTATTTTGA
TTGTTTTTCAGAATCTGCTATAAGAAATACCATATTAGGACGTATAGTTAGTCCTAGGTGTGAATATCAA
GCAGGACATAACAAGGTAGGATCTCTACAGTACTTGGCACTAGCAGCATTAATAAAACCAAAACAGATAA
AGCCACCTTTGCCTAGTGTTAGGAAACTGACAGAGGACAGATGGAACAAGCCCCAGAAGACCAAGGGCCA
CAGAGGGAGCCATACAATGAATGGACACTAGAGCTTTTAGAGGAACTTAAGAGTGAAGCTGTTAGACATT
TTCCTAGGATATGGCTCCATAACTTAGGACAACATATCTATGAAACTTACGGGGATACTTGGGCAGGAGT
GGAAGCCATAATAAGAATTCTGCAACAACTGCTGTTTATCCATTTCAGAATTGGGTGTCGACATAGCAGA
ATAGGCGTTACTCGACAGAGGAGAGCAAGAAATGGAGCCAGTAGATCCTAGACTAGAGCCCTGGAAGCAT
CCAGGAAGTCAGCCTAAAACTGCTTGTACCAATTGCTATTGTAAAAAGTGTTGCTTTCATTGCCAAGTTT
GTTTCATGACAAAAGCCTTAGGCATCTCCTATGGCAGGAAGAAGCGGAGACAGCGACGAAGAGCTCATCA
GAACAGTCAGACTCATCAAGCTTCTCTATCAAAGCAGTAAGTAGTACATGTAATGCAACCTATAATAGTA
GCAATAGTAGCATTAGTAGTAGCAATAATAATAGCAATAGTTGTGTGGTCCATAGTAATCATAGAATATA
GGAAAATATTAAGACAAAGAAAAATAGACAGGTTAATTGATAGACTAATAGAAAGAGCAGAAGACAGTGG
CAATGAGAGTGAAGGAGAAGTATCAGCACTTGTGGAGATGGGGGTGGAAATGGGGCACCATGCTCCTTGG
GATATTGATGATCTGTAGTGCTACAGAAAAATTGTGGGTCACCGTCTATTATGGGGTACCTGTGTGGAAG
GAAGCAACCACCACTCTATTTTGTGCATCAGATGCTAAAGCATATATGATACAGAGGTACATAATGTTTG
GGCCACACATGCCTGTGTACCCACAGACCCCAACCCACAAGAAGTAGTATTGGTAAATGTGACAGAAAAT
TTTAACATGTGGAAAAATGACATGGTAGAACAGATGCATGAGGATATAATCAGTTTATGGGATCAAAGCC
TAAAGCCATGTGTAAAATTAACCCCACTCTGTGTTAGTTTAAAGTGCACTGATTTGAAGAATGATACTAA
TACCAATAGTAGTAGCGGGAGAATGATAATGGAGAAAGGAGAGATAAAAAACTGCTCTTTCAATATCAGC
ACAAGCATAAGAGATAAGGTGCAGAAAGAATATGCATTCTTTTATAAACTTGATATAGTACCAATAGATA
ATACCAGCTATAGGTTGATAAGTTGTAACACCTCAGTCATTACACAGGCCTGTCCAAAGGTATCCTTTGA
GCCAATTCCCATACATTATTGTGCCCCGGCTGGTTTTGCGATTCTAAAATGTAATAATAAGACGTTCAAT
GGAACAGGACCATGTACAAATGTCAGCACAGTACAATGTACACATGGAATCAGGCCAGTAGTATCAACTC
AACTGCTGTTAAATGGCAGTCTAGCAGAAGAAGATGTAGTAATTAGATCTGCCAATTTCACAGACAATGC
TAAAACCATAATAGTACAGCTGAACACATCTGTAGAAATTAATTGTACAAGACCCAACAACAATACAAGA
AAAAGTATCCGTATCCAGAGGGGACCAGGGAGAGCATTTGTTACAATAGGAAAAATAGGAAATATGAGAC
AAGCACATTGTAACATTAGTAGAGCAAAATGGAATGCCACTTTAAAACAGATAGCTAGCAAATTAAGAGA
ACAATTTGGAAATAATAAAACAATAATCTTTAAGCAATCCTCAGGAGGGGACCCAGAAATTGTAACGCAC
AGTTTTAATTGTGGAGGGGAATTTTTCTACTGTAATTCAACACAACTGTTTAATAGTACTTGGTTTAATA
GTACTTGGAGTACTGAAGGGTCAAATAACACTGAAGGAAGTGACACAATCACACTCCCATGCAGAATAAA
ACAATTTATAAACATGTGGCAGGAAGTAGGAAAAGCAATGTATGCCCCTCCCATCAGTGGACAAATTAGA
TGTTCATCAAATATTACTGGGCTGCTATTAACAAGAGATGGTGGTAATAACAACAATGGGTCCGAGATCT
TCAGACCTGGAGGAGGCGATATGAGGGACAATTGGAGAAGTGAATTATATAAATATAAAGTAGTAAAAAT
TGAACCATTAGGAGTAGCACCCACCAAGGCAAAGAGAAGAGTGGTGCAGAGAGAAAAAAGAGCAGTGGGA
ATAGGAGCTTTGTTCCTTGGGTTCTTGGGAGCAGCAGGAAGCACTATGGGCGCAGCGTCAATGACGCTGA
CGGTACAGGCCAGACAATTATTGTCTGATATAGTGCAGCAGCAGAACAATTTGCTGAGGGCTATTGAGGC
GCAACAGCATCTGTTGCAACTCACAGTCTGGGGCATCAAACAGCTCCAGGCAAGAATCCTGGCTGTGGAA
AGATACCTAAAGGATCAACAGCTCCTGGGGATTTGGGGTTGCTCTGGAAAACTCATTTGCACCACTGCTG
TGCCTTGGAATGCTAGTTGGAGTAATAAATCTCTGGAACAGATTTGGAATAACATGACCTGGATGGAGTG
GGACAGAGAAATTAACAATTACACAAGCTTAATACACTCCTTAATTGAAGAATCGCAAAACCAGCAAGAA
AAGAATGAACAAGAATTATTGGAATTAGATAAATGGGCAAGTTTGTGGAATTGGTTTAACATAACAAATT
GGCTGTGGTATATAAAATTATTCATAATGATAGTAGGAGGCTTGGTAGGTTTAAGAATAGTTTTTGCTGT
ACTTTCTATAGTGAATAGAGTTAGGCAGGGATATTCACCATTATCGTTTCAGACCCACCTCCCAATCCCG
AGGGGACCCGACAGGCCCGAAGGAATAGAAGAAGAAGGTGGAGAGAGAGACAGAGACAGATCCATTCGAT
TAGTGAACGGATCCTTAGCACTTATCTGGGACGATCTGCGGAGCCTGTGCCTCTTCAGCTACCACCGCTT
GAGAGACTTACTCTTGATTGTAACGAGGATTGTGGAACTTCTGGGACGCAGGGGGTGGGAAGCCCTCAAA
TATTGGTGGAATCTCCTACAATATTGGAGTCAGGAACTAAAGAATAGTGCTGTTAACTTGCTCAATGCCA
CAGCCATAGCAGTAGCTGAGGGGACAGATAGGGTTATAGAAGTAGTACAAGGAGCTTGTAGAGCTATTCG
CCACATACCTAGAAGAATAAGACAGGGCTTGGAAAGGATTTTGCTATAAGATGGGTGGCGCGGCCGCTCT
GGTGAGCAAGGGCGAGGAGCTGTTCACCGGGGTGGTGCCCATCCTGGTCGAGCTGGACGGCGACGTAAAC
GGCCACAAGTTCAGCGTGTCCGGCGAGGGCGAGGGCGATGCCACCTACGGCAAGCTGACCCTGAAGTTCA
TCTGCACCACCGGCAAGCTGCCCGTGCCCTGGCCCACCCTCGTGACCACCCTGACCTACGGCGTGCAGTG
CTTCAGCCGCTACCCCGACCACATGAAGCAGCACGACTTCTTCAAGTCCGCCATGCCCGAAGGCTACGTC
CAGGAGCGCACCATCTTCTTCAAGGACGACGGCAACTACAAGACCCGCGCCGAGGTGAAGTTCGAGGGCG
ACACCCTGGTGAACCGCATCGAGCTGAAGGGCATCGACTTCAAGGAGGACGGCAACATCCTGGGGCACAA
GCTGGAGTACAACTACAACAGCCACAACGTCTATATCATGGCCGACAAGCAGAAGAACGGCATCAAGGTG
AACTTCAAGATCCGCCACAACATCGAGGACGGCAGCGTGCAGCTCGCCGACCACTACCAGCAGAACACCC
CCATCGGCGACGGCCCCGTGCTGCTGCCCGACAACCACTACCTGAGCACCCAGTCCGCCCTGAGCAAAGA
CCCCAACGAGAAGCGCGATCACATGGTCCTGCTGGAGTTCGTGACCGCCGCCGGGATCACTCTCGGCATG
GACGAGCTGTACAAGTAACTCGAGACTTACAAGGCAGCTGTAGATCTTAGCCACTTTTTAAAAGAAAAGG
GGGGACTGGAAGGGCTAACTGCATCCGGAGTACTTCAAGAACTGCTGACATCGAGCTTGCTACAAGGGAC
TTTCCGCTGGGGACTTTCCAGGGAGGCGTGGCCTGGGCGGGACTGGGGAGTGGCGAGCCCTCAGATGCTG
CATATAAGCAGCTGCTTTTTGCCTGTACTGGGTCTCTCTGGTTAGACCAGATCTGAGCCTGGGAGCTCTC
TGGCTAACTAGGGAACCCACTGCTTAAGCCTCAATAAAGCTTGCCTTGAGTGCTTCAAGTAGTGTGTGCC
CGTCTGTTGTGTGACTCTGGTAACTAGAGATCCCTCAGACCCTTTTAGTCAGTGTGGAAAATCTCTAGCA
GGCCGGCCCAATTGACATGTGAGCAAAAGGCCAGCAAAAGGCCAGGAACCGTAAAAAGGCCGCGTTGCTG
GCGTTTTTCCATAGGCTCCGCCCCCCTGACGAGCATCACAAAAATCGACGCTCAAGTCAGAGGTGGCGAA
ACCCGACAGGACTATAAAGATACCAGGCGTTTCCCCCTGGAAGCTCCCTCGTGCGCTCTCCTGTTCCGAC
CCTGCCGCTTACCGGATACCTGTCCGCCTTTCTCCCTTCGGGAAGCGTGGCGCTTTCTCATAGCTCACGC
TGTAGGTATCTCAGTTCGGTGTAGGTCGTTCGCTCCAAGCTGGGCTGTGTGCACGAACCCCCCGTTCAGC
CCGACCGCTGCGCCTTATCCGGTAACTATCGTCTTGAGTCCAACCCGGTAAGACACGACTTATCGCCACT
GGCAGCAGCCACTGGTAACAGGATTAGCAGAGCGAGGTATGTAGGCGGTGCTACAGAGTTCTTGAAGTGG
TGGCCTAACTACGGCTACACTAGAAGAACAGTATTTGGTATCTGCGCTCTGCTGAAGCCAGTTACCTTCG
GAAAAAGAGTTGGTAGCTCTTGATCCGGCAAACAAACCACCGCTGGTAGCGGTGGTTTTTTTGTTTGCAA
GCAGCAGATTACGCGCAGAAAAAAAGGATCTCAAGAAGATCCTTTGATCTTTTCTACGGGGTCTGACGCT
CAGTGGAACGAAAACTCACGTTAAGGGATTTTGGTCATGAGATTATCAAAAAGGATCTTCACCTAGATCC
TTTTAAATTAAAAATGAAGTTTTAAATCAATCTAAAGTATATATGAGTAAACTTGGTCTGACAGTTACCA
ATGCTTAATCAGTGAGGCACCTATCTCAGCGATCTGTCTATTTCGTTCATCCATAGTTGCCTGACTCCCC
GTCGTGTAGATAACTACGATACGGGAGGGCTTACCATCTGGCCCCAGTGCTGCAATGATACCGCGAGACC
CACGCTCACCGGCTCCAGATTTATCAGCAATAAACCAGCCAGCCGGAAGGGCCGAGCGCAGAAGTGGTCC
TGCAACTTTATCCGCCTCCATCCAGTCTATTAATTGTTGCCGGGAAGCTAGAGTAAGTAGTTCGCCAGTT
AATAGTTTGCGCAACGTTGTTGCCATTGCTACAGGCATCGTGGTGTCACGCTCGTCGTTTGGTATGGCTT
CATTCAGCTCCGGTTCCCAACGATCAAGGCGAGTTACATGATCCCCCATGTTGTGCAAAAAAGCGGTTAG
CTCCTTCGGTCCTCCGATCGTTGTCAGAAGTAAGTTGGCCGCAGTGTTATCACTCATGGTTATGGCAGCA
CTGCATAATTCTCTTACTGTCATGCCATCCGTAAGATGCTTTTCTGTGACTGGTGAGTACTCAACCAAGT
CATTCTGAGAATAGTGTATGCGGCGACCGAGTTGCTCTTGCCCGGCGTCAATACGGGATAATACCGCGCC
ACATAGCAGAACTTTAAAAGTGCTCATCATTGGAAAACGTTCTTCGGGGCGAAAACTCTCAAGGATCTTA
CCGCTGTTGAGATCCAGTTCGATGTAACCCACTCGTGCACCCAACTGATCTTCAGCATCTTTTACTTTCA
CCAGCGTTTCTGGGTGAGCAAAAACAGGAAGGCAAAATGCCGCAAAAAAGGGAATAAGGGCGACACGGAA
ATGTTGAATACTCATACTCTTCCTTTTTCAATATTATTGAAGCATTTATCAGGGTTATTGTCTCATGAGC
GGATACATATTTGAATGTATTTAGAAAAATAAACAAATAGGGGTTCCGCGCACATTTCCCCGAAAAGTGC
Features (pLannotate 1.2.2; 16 found; start..end, strand, type, name):
      7..435     +  rep_origin     f1 ori (sequence partly withheld): f1 bacteriophage origin of replication; arrow indicates direction of (+) strand synthesis
    456..785     +  CDS            nef (fragment): NEF_HV1A2 - Experimental evidence at protein level: Swiss-Prot protein existence level 1. Extracellular Nef protein targets CD4(+) T-lymphocytes for apoptosis by interacting with CXCR4 surface receptors. From Human immunodeficiency virus type 1 group M subtype B (isolate ARV2/SF2) (HIV-1).
    833..1090    +  LTR            5' LTR (truncated): truncated 5' long terminal repeat (LTR) from HIV-1
   1138..1262    +  misc_feature   HIV-1 Ψ: packaging signal of human immunodeficiency virus type 1
   1246..2745    +  CDS            gag (sequence partly withheld): GAG_HV1N5 - Experimental evidence at protein level: Swiss-Prot protein existence level 1. [p6-gag]: Plays a role in budding of the assembled particle by interacting with the host class E VPS proteins TSG101 and PDCD6IP/AIP1. From Human immunodeficiency virus type 1 group M subtype B (isolate NY5) (HIV-1).
   2541..5552    +  CDS            HIV-1 pol: pol protein from human immunodeficiency virus 1; pol
   5497..6072    +  CDS            vif: VIF_HV1N5 - Experimental evidence at protein level: Swiss-Prot protein existence level 1. Counteracts the innate antiviral activity of host APOBEC3F and APOBEC3G. Forms a complex with host APOBEC3F and APOBEC3G thus preventing the entry of these lethally hypermutating enzymes into progeny virions. Recruits an active E3 ubiquitin ligase complex composed of elongin BC, CUL5, and RBX2 to induce polyubiquitination of APOBEC3G and APOBEC3F. In turn, they are directed to the 26S proteasome for degradation. Vif interaction with APOBEC3G also blocks its cytidine deaminase activity in a proteasome-inde
   6286..6501    +  CDS            tat (fragment): TAT_HV1H2 - Experimental evidence at protein level: Swiss-Prot protein existence level 1. Extracellular circulating Tat can be endocytosed by surrounding uninfected cells via the binding to several surface receptors such as CD26, CXCR4, heparan sulfate proteoglycans (HSPG) or LDLR. Neurons are rarely infected, but they internalize Tat via their LDLR. Through its interaction with nuclear HATs, Tat is potentially able to control the acetylation-dependent cellular gene expression. Modulates the expression of many cellular genes involved in cell survival, proliferation or in coding for cytokines o
   6517..6759    +  CDS            vpu: VPU_HV1B1 - Experimental evidence at protein level: Swiss-Prot protein existence level 1. Enhances virion budding by targeting host CD4 and Tetherin/BST2 to proteasome degradation. Degradation of CD4 prevents any unwanted premature interactions between viral Env and its host receptor CD4 in the endoplasmic reticulum. Degradation of antiretroviral protein Tetherin/BST2 is important for virion budding, as BST2 tethers new viral particles to the host cell membrane. Mechanistically, Vpu bridges either CD4 or BST2 to BTRC, a substrate recognition subunit of the Skp1/Cullin/F-box protein E3 ubiquiti
   6859..9240    +  CDS            env (fragment): ENV_HV1B1 - Experimental evidence at protein level: Swiss-Prot protein existence level 1. [Transmembrane protein gp41]: Acts as a class I viral fusion protein. Under the current model, the protein has at least 3 conformational states: pre-fusion native state, pre-hairpin intermediate state, and post-fusion hairpin state. During fusion of viral and target intracellular membranes, the coiled coil regions (heptad repeats) assume a trimer-of-hairpins structure, positioning the fusion peptide in close proximity to the C-terminal region of the ectodomain. The formation of this structure appears to d
   9264..9982    +  CDS            EGFP (fragment): the original enhanced GFP (Yang et al., 1996) mammalian codon-optimized
   9989..10081   +  CDS            nef (fragment): NEF_HV1LA - Experimental evidence at protein level: Swiss-Prot protein existence level 1. Extracellular Nef protein targets CD4(+) T-lymphocytes for apoptosis by interacting with CXCR4 surface receptors. From Human immunodeficiency virus type 1 group M subtype B (isolate Lai) (HIV-1).
  10204..10384   +  LTR            5' LTR (truncated): truncated 5' long terminal repeat (LTR) from HIV-1
  10460..11048   -  rep_origin     ori: high-copy-number ColE1/pMB1/pBR322/pUC origin of replication
  11219..12079   -  CDS            AmpR: β-lactamase; bla; confers resistance to ampicillin, carbenicillin, and related antibiotics
  12080..12184   -  promoter       AmpR promoter: bla
