[The description below was written by a language model from this plasmid's Addgene catalogue record and pLannotate feature annotations shown in this document.]
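Description:
pBS NL4-3 envFS eGFP Δnef/U3 is a 12.2 kb HIV-1 NL4-3 proviral clone carried in a pBluescript backbone and catalogued as a lentiviral vector. The bacterial portion supplies a high-copy ColE1/pUC origin, an f1 phage origin and a β-lactamase gene with its own promoter for ampicillin selection. The record specifies a recombination-limiting host strain, as is common for plasmids containing repeated LTR sequences. The depositor sequence and the repository's sequencing result give the same length and essentially the same feature map.

The viral insert runs from a 5′ LTR region through the Ψ packaging signal, gag, pol, vif, the first tat exon, vpu and env, followed by an EGFP reading frame in the nef position and then a shortened 3′ LTR. The nef-like fragment annotated upstream of the 5′ LTR call reflects the natural overlap of nef with U3, so the 5′ U3 appears intact and would drive proviral transcription from the plasmid. vpr and rev are not annotated, but this may be a limit of the automated annotation rather than evidence of absence. The name indicates a frameshift in env ("envFS"), consistent with env being called only as a fragment. Such a genome would make single-cycle particles needing an envelope supplied in trans, although the record does not say this.

Two deletions, defined by NL4-3 coordinates, remove nef and 3′ U3 sequence, leaving only a short nef remnant after EGFP and a 3′ LTR annotated at about 180 nt. Because the 3′ U3 is copied to both ends of the provirus during reverse transcription, this deletion would be expected to impair LTR-driven transcription after integration. The associated publication concerns innate immune activation by intron-containing HIV-1 proviral RNA, which suggests use as a comparison construct.
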