Addgene plasmid #101346: pBS NL4-3 envFS eGFP Δnef/U3
Purpose: Deletion from NL4-3 nt 8911-9022 and 9088-9377. This deletes nef and U3 LTR sequences
Depositing lab: Jeremy Luban. Depositing organization: University of Massachusetts, Worcester. Publication: Intron-containing RNA from the HIV-1 provirus activates type I interferon and inflammatory cytokines. McCauley SM, Kim K, Nowosielska A, Dauphin A, Yurkovetskiy L, Diehl WE, Luban J. Nat Commun. 2018 Dec 13;9(1):5305. doi: 10.1038/s41467-018-07753-2. PubMed 30546110.
Backbone
  Vector backbone: pBluescript
  Vector type: Lentiviral
Growth in bacteria
  Bacterial resistance: Ampicillin, 100 μg/mL
  Growth temperature: 30°C
  Growth strain: NEB Stable
  Copy number: High Copy
Gene/Insert
  Gene/Insert name: NL4-3
  Mutation: delta nef/LTR
  Cloning method: Restriction Enzyme; 5′ cloning site unknown (unknown if destroyed); 3′ cloning site unknown (unknown if destroyed)
  Sequencing primers: 5′ unknown
Terms and licenses: Academic/Nonprofit Terms; Industry Terms: Not Available to Industry
How to cite: pBS NL4-3 envFS eGFP Δnef/U3 was a gift from Jeremy Luban (Addgene plasmid # 101346 ; http://n2t.net/addgene:101346 ; RRID:Addgene_101346)
